>Addgene plasmid #83374 | pCMV-Myc-GFP-Vpr-RR | addgene full sequence | sequence record 170936 | Addgene NGS Result
GAACAGAAACTGATTAGCGAAGAAGATCTGGTGAGCAAGGGCGAGGAGCTGTTCACCGGGGTGGTGCCCA
TCCTGGTCGAGCTGGACGGCGACGTAAACGGCCACAAGTTCAGCGTGTCCGGCGAGGGCGAGGGCGATGC
CACCTACGGCAAGCTGACCCTGAAGTTCATCTGCACCACCGGCAAGCTGCCCGTGCCCTGGCCCACCCTC
GTGACCACCCTGACCTACGGCGTGCAGTGCTTCAGCCGCTACCCCGACCACATGAAGCAGCACGACTTCT
TCAAGTCCGCCATGCCCGAAGGCTACGTCCAGGAGCGCACCATCTTCTTCAAGGACGACGGCAACTACAA
GACCCGCGCCGAGGTGAAGTTCGAGGGCGACACCCTGGTGAACCGCATCGAGCTGAAGGGCATCGACTTC
AAGGAGGACGGCAACATCCTGGGGCACAAGCTGGAGTACAACTACAACAGCCACAACGTCTATATCATGG
CCGACAAGCAGAAGAACGGCATCAAGGTGAACTTCAAGATCCGCCACAACATCGAGGACGGCAGCGTGCA
GCTCGCCGACCACTACCAGCAGAACACCCCCATCGGCGACGGCCCCGTGCTGCTGCCCGACAACCACTAC
CTGAGCACCCAGTCCGCCCTGAGCAAAGACCCCAACGAGAAGCGCGATCACATGGTCCTGCTGGAGTTCG
TGACCGCCGCCGGGATCACTCTCGGCATGGACGAGCTGTACAAGGGAGGTGGCGGTGGAGGTGAACAGGC
ACCGGAAGATCAGGGGCCTCAGCGTGAACCGCATAATGAATGGACCCTGGAACTGCTGGAAGAACTGAAA
CGTGAAGCGGTGCGTCATTTCCCGCGTCCGTGGCTGCATGGCCTGGGCCAGCATATCTATGAAACCTATG
GCGATACCTGGGCTGGCGTGGAAGCGATTATTCGTATTCTGCAGCAGCTGTTGTTTATTCATTTTCGGAT
AGGCTGCCAACATAGCCGGATTGGCATTATTCAGCAGCGTCGTGCGCGTCGTAATGGCGCGAGCCGTAGC
TAAGCCTAGCAACCAACAGTATGCTCGAGAAGCTTGCTAGCAGATCTTTTTCCCTCTGCCAAAAATTATG
GGGACATCATGAAGCCCCTTGAGCACTTAAGTTTAAACCGCTGATCAGCCTCGACTGTGCCTTCTAGTTG
CCAGCCATCTGTTGTTTGCCCCTCCCCCGTGCCTTCCTTGACCCTGGAAGGTGCCACTCCCACTGTCCTT
TCCTAATAAAATGAGGAAATTGCATCGCATTGTCTGAGTAGGTGTCATTCTATTCTGGGGGGTGGGGTGG
GGCAGGACAGCAAGGGGGAGGATTGGGAAGACAATAGCAGGCATGCTGGGGATGCGGTGGGCTCTATGGC
TTCTGAGGCGGAAAGAACCAGCTGGGGCTCTAGGGGGTATCCCC
[124 nt withheld, positions 1445-1568]
C
[91 nt withheld, positions 1570-1660]
A
[49 nt withheld, positions 1662-1710]
CCTTTGACGTTGGAGTCCACGTTCTTT
[37 nt withheld, positions 1738-1774]
ACCCTATCTCGGTCTATTCTTTTGATTTATAAGGGATTTTGCCGATTTCGGCCTATTGGTTAAAAAATGA
GCTGATTTAACAAAAATTTAACGCGAATTAATTCTGTGGAATGTGTGTCAGTTAGGGTGTGGAAAGTCCC
CAGGCTCCCCAGCAGGCAGAAGTATGCAAAGCATGCATCTCAATTAGTCAGCAACCAGGTGTGGAAAGTC
CCCAGGCTCCCCAGCAGGCAGAAGTATGCAAAGCATGCATCTCAATTAGTCAGCAACCATAGTCCCGCCC
CTAACTCCGCCCATCCCGCCCCTAACTCCGCCCAGTTCCGCCCATTCTCCGCCCCATGGCTGACTAATTT
TTTTTATTTATGCAGAGGCCGAGGCCGCCTCTGCCTCTGAGCTATTCCAGAAGTAGTGAGGAGGCTTTTT
TGGAGGCCTAGGCTTTTGCAAAAAGCTCCCGGGAGCTTGTATATCCATTTTCGGATCTGATCAAGAGACA
GGATGAGGATCGTTTCGCATGATTGAACAAGATGGATTGCACGCAGGTTCTCCGGCCGCTTGGGTGGAGA
GGCTATTCGGCTATGACTGGGCACAACAGACAATCGGCTGCTCTGATGCCGCCGTGTTCCGGCTGTCAGC
GCAGGGGCGCCCGGTTCTTTTTGTCAAGACCGACCTGTCCGGTGCCCTGAATGAACTGCAGGACGAGGCA
GCGCGGCTATCGTGGCTGGCCACGACGGGCGTTCCTTGCGCAGCTGTGCTCGACGTTGTCACTGAAGCGG
GAAGGGACTGGCTGCTATTGGGCGAAGTGCCGGGGCAGGATCTCCTGTCATCTCACCTTGCTCCTGCCGA
GAAAGTATCCATCATGGCTGATGCAATGCGGCGGCTGCATACGCTTGATCCGGCTACCTGCCCATTCGAC
CACCAAGCGAAACATCGCATCGAGCGAGCACGTACTCGGATGGAAGCCGGTCTTGTCGATCAGGATGATC
TGGACGAAGAGCATCAGGGGCTCGCGCCAGCCGAACTGTTCGCCAGGCTCAAGGCGCGCATGCCCGACGG
CGAGGATCTCGTCGTGACCCATGGCGATGCCTGCTTGCCGAATATCATGGTGGAAAATGGCCGCTTTTCT
GGATTCATCGACTGTGGCCGGCTGGGTGTGGCGGACCGCTATCAGGACATAGCGTTGGCTACCCGTGATA
TTGCTGAAGAGCTTGGCGGCGAATGGGCTGACCGCTTCCTCGTGCTTTACGGTATCGCCGCTCCCGATTC
GCAGCGCATCGCCTTCTATCGCCTTCTTGACGAGTTCTTCTGAGCGGGACTCTGGGGTTCGAAATGACCG
ACCAAGCGACGCCCAACCTGCCATCACGAGATTTCGATTCCACCGCCGCCTTCTATGAAAGGTTGGGCTT
CGGAATCGTTTTCCGGGACGCCGGCTGGATGATCCTCCAGCGCGGGGATCTCATGCTGGAGTTCTTCGCC
CACCCCAACTTGTTTATTGCAGCTTATAATGGTTACAAATAAAGCAATAGCATCACAAATTTCACAAATA
AAGCATTTTTTTCACTGCATTCTAGTTGTGGTTTGTCCAAACTCATCAATGTATCTTATCATGTCTGTAT
ACCGTCGACCTCTAGCTAGAGCTTGGCGTAATCATGGTCATAGCTGTTTCCTGTGTGAAATTGTTATCCG
CTCACAATTCCACACAACATACGAGCCGGAAGCATAAAGTGTAAAGCCTGGGGTGCCTAATGAGTGAGCT
AACTCACATTAATTGCGTTGCGCTCACTGCCCGCTTTCCAGTCGGGAAACCTGTCGTGCCAGCTGCATTA
ATGAATCGGCCAACGCGCGGGGAGAGGCGGTTTGCGTATTGGGCGCTCTTCCGCTTCCTCGCTCACTGAC
TCGCTGCGCTCGGTCGTTCGGCTGCGGCGAGCGGTATCAGCTCACTCAAAGGCGGTAATACGGTTATCCA
CAGAATCAGGGGATAACGCAGGAAAGAACATGTGAGCAAAAGGCCAGCAAAAGGCCAGGAACCGTAAAAA
GGCCGCGTTGCTGGCGTTTTTCCATAGGCTCCGCCCCCCTGACGAGCATCACAAAAATCGACGCTCAAGT
CAGAGGTGGCGAAACCCGACAGGACTATAAAGATACCAGGCGTTTCCCCCTGGAAGCTCCCTCGTGCGCT
CTCCTGTTCCGACCCTGCCGCTTACCGGATACCTGTCCGCCTTTCTCCCTTCGGGAAGCGTGGCGCTTTC
TCATAGCTCACGCTGTAGGTATCTCAGTTCGGTGTAGGTCGTTCGCTCCAAGCTGGGCTGTGTGCACGAA
CCCCCCGTTCAGCCCGACCGCTGCGCCTTATCCGGTAACTATCGTCTTGAGTCCAACCCGGTAAGACACG
ACTTATCGCCACTGGCAGCAGCCACTGGTAACAGGATTAGCAGAGCGAGGTATGTAGGCGGTGCTACAGA
GTTCTTGAAGTGGTGGCCTAACTACGGCTACACTAGAAGAACAGTATTTGGTATCTGCGCTCTGCTGAAG
CCAGTTACCTTCGGAAAAAGAGTTGGTAGCTCTTGATCCGGCAAACAAACCACCGCTGGTAGCGGTGGTT
TTTTTGTTTGCAAGCAGCAGATTACGCGCAGAAAAAAAGGATCTCAAGAAGATCCTTTGATCTTTTCTAC
GGGGTCTGACGCTCAGTGGAACGAAAACTCACGTTAAGGGATTTTGGTCATGAGATTATCAAAAAGGATC
TTCACCTAGATCCTTTTAAATTAAAAATGAAGTTTTAAATCAATCTAAAGTATATATGAGTAAACTTGGT
CTGACAGTTACCAATGCTTAATCAGTGAGGCACCTATCTCAGCGATCTGTCTATTTCGTTCATCCATAGT
TGCCTGACTCCCCGTCGTGTAGATAACTACGATACGGGAGGGCTTACCATCTGGCCCCAGTGCTGCAATG
ATACCGCGAGACCCACGCTCACCGGCTCCAGATTTATCAGCAATAAACCAGCCAGCCGGAAGGGCCGAGC
GCAGAAGTGGTCCTGCAACTTTATCCGCCTCCATCCAGTCTATTAATTGTTGCCGGGAAGCTAGAGTAAG
TAGTTCGCCAGTTAATAGTTTGCGCAACGTTGTTGCCATTGCTACAGGCATCGTGGTGTCACGCTCGTCG
TTTGGTATGGCTTCATTCAGCTCCGGTTCCCAACGATCAAGGCGAGTTACATGATCCCCCATGTTGTGCA
AAAAAGCGGTTAGCTCCTTCGGTCCTCCGATCGTTGTCAGAAGTAAGTTGGCCGCAGTGTTATCACTCAT
GGTTATGGCAGCACTGCATAATTCTCTTACTGTCATGCCATCCGTAAGATGCTTTTCTGTGACTGGTGAG
TACTCAACCAAGTCATTCTGAGAATAGTGTATGCGGCGACCGAGTTGCTCTTGCCCGGCGTCAATACGGG
ATAATACCGCGCCACATAGCAGAACTTTAAAAGTGCTCATCATTGGAAAACGTTCTTCGGGGCGAAAACT
CTCAAGGATCTTACCGCTGTTGAGATCCAGTTCGATGTAACCCACTCGTGCACCCAACTGATCTTCAGCA
TCTTTTACTTTCACCAGCGTTTCTGGGTGAGCAAAAACAGGAAGGCAAAATGCCGCAAAAAAGGGAATAA
GGGCGACACGGAAATGTTGAATACTCATACTCTTCCTTTTTCAATATTATTGAAGCATTTATCAGGGTTA
TTGTCTCATGAGCGGATACATATTTGAATGTATTTAGAAAAATAAACAAATAGGGGTTCCGCGCACATTT
CCCCGAAAAGTGCCACCTGACGTCGACGGATCGGGAGATCTCCCGATCCCCTATGGTGCACTCTCAGTAC
AATCTGCTCTGATGCCGCATAGTTAAGCCAGTATCTGCTCCCTGCTTGTGTGTTGGAGGTCGCTGAGTAG
TGCGCGAGCAAAATTTAAGCTACAACAAGGCAAGGCTTGACCGACAATTGCATGAAGAATCTGCTTAGGG
TTAGGCGTTTTGCGCTGCTTCGCGATGTACGGGCCAGATATACGCGTTGACATTGATTATTGACTAGTTA
TTAATAGTAATCAATTACGGGGTCATTAGTTCATAGCCCATATATGGAGTTCCGCGTTACATAACTTACG
GTAAATGGCCCGCCTGGCTGACCGCCCAACGACCCCCGCCCATTGACGTCAATAATGACGTATGTTCCCA
TAGTAACGCCAATAGGGACTTTCCATTGACGTCAATGGGTGGAGTATTTACGGTAAACTGCCCACTTGGC
AGTACATCAAGTGTATCATATGCCAAGTACGCCCCCTATTGACGTCAATGACGGTAAATGGCCCGCCTGG
CATTATGCCCAGTACATGACCTTATGGGACTTTCCTACTTGGCAGTACATCTACGTATTAGTCATCGCTA
TTACCATGGTGATGCGGTTTTGGCAGTACATCAATGGGCGTGGATAGCGGTTTGACTCACGGGGATTTCC
AAGTCTCCACCCCATTGACGTCAATGGGAGTTTGTTTTGGCACCAAAATCAACGGGACTTTCCAAAATGT
CGTAACAACTCCGCCCCATTGACGCAAATGGGCGGTAGGCGTGTACGGTGGGAGGTCTATATAAGCAGAG
CTCTCTGGCTAACTAGAGAACCCACTGCTTACTGGCTTATCGAAATTAATACGACTCACTATAGGGAGAC
CCAAGCTGGCTAGCGTTTAAACGGGCCCTCTAGAATTATCGATCCGGAGGTACCCGGGCGGCCGCTAGGA
TTACTGCTCGGTGACACCATG
Features (pLannotate 1.2.2; 21 found; start..end, strand, type, name):
     28..744     +  CDS            EGFP: EGFP is a basic (constitutively fluorescent) green fluorescent protein published in 1996, derived from Aequorea victoria. It is reported to be a rapidly-maturing weak dimer with moderate acid sensitivity.
    763..1050    +  CDS            vpr: VPR_HV1Y2 - Experimental evidence at protein level: Swiss-Prot protein existence level 1. During virus entry, plays a role in the transport of the viral pre-integration (PIC) complex to the host nucleus. This function is crucial for viral infection of non-dividing macrophages. May act directly at the nuclear pore complex, by binding nucleoporins phenylalanine-glycine (FG)-repeat regions. From Human immunodeficiency virus type 1 group M subtype B (isolate YU-2) (HIV-1).
   1175..1399    +  polyA_signal   bGH poly(A) signal: bovine growth hormone polyadenylation signal
   1403..1424    +  promoter       SV40 promoter (fragment): SV40 enhancer and early promoter
   1445..1873    +  rep_origin     f1 ori (sequence partly withheld): f1 bacteriophage origin of replication; arrow indicates direction of (+) strand synthesis
   1887..2216    +  promoter       SV40 promoter: SV40 enhancer and early promoter
   2283..3074    +  CDS            neo: KKA2_KLEPN - Also known as kan, nptII. Experimental evidence at protein level: Swiss-Prot protein existence level 1. Resistance to kanamycin, neomycin, paromomycin, ribostamycin, butirosin and gentamicin B. From Klebsiella pneumoniae.
   3098..3256    +  CDS            ble (fragment): BLE_KLEPN - Experimental evidence at protein level: Swiss-Prot protein existence level 1. Binding protein with a strong affinity to the bleomycin family of antibiotics. Binds to CL990; an antimitotic-antibiotic compound. From Klebsiella pneumoniae.
   3251..3372    +  polyA_signal   SV40 poly(A) signal: SV40 polyadenylation signal
   3445..3461    -  protein_bind   lac operator: The lac repressor binds to the lac operator to inhibit transcription in E. coli. This inhibition can be relieved by adding lactose or isopropyl-β-D-thiogalactopyranoside (IPTG). lac repressor encoded by lacI
   3469..3499    -  promoter       lac promoter: promoter for the E. coli lac operon
   3514..3535    -  protein_bind   CAP binding site: CAP binding activates transcription in the presence of cAMP. E. coli catabolite activator protein
   3548..3640    -  CDS            lacI (fragment): lac repressor; lacI; The lac repressor binds to the lac operator to inhibit transcription in E. coli. This inhibition can be relieved by adding lactose or isopropyl-β-D-thiogalactopyranoside (IPTG).
   3823..4411    -  rep_origin     ori: high-copy-number ColE1/pMB1/pBR322/pUC origin of replication
   4582..5442    -  CDS            AmpR: β-lactamase; bla; confers resistance to ampicillin, carbenicillin, and related antibiotics
   5443..5547    -  promoter       AmpR promoter: bla
   5606..5658    -  misc_feature   bom (fragment): basis of mobility region from pBR322
   5813..6192    +  enhancer       CMV enhancer: human cytomegalovirus immediate early enhancer
   6193..6396    +  promoter       CMV promoter: human cytomegalovirus (CMV) immediate early promoter
   6392..6425    +  LTR            5' LTR (truncated) (fragment): truncated 5' long terminal repeat (LTR) from HIV-1
   6441..6459    +  promoter       T7 promoter: promoter for bacteriophage T7 RNA polymerase
