[The description below was written by a language model from this plasmid's Addgene catalogue record and pLannotate feature annotations shown in this document.]
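Description:
pCMV-Myc-GFP-Vpr-RR is a mammalian expression plasmid, catalogued as built on a pcDNA3.1/zeo backbone, that drives production of a Myc-tagged fusion of EGFP to the HIV-1 accessory protein Vpr. In the 6,555-nt sequenced record, the human cytomegalovirus immediate-early enhancer and promoter sit upstream of a T7 promoter (which also serves as the 5′ sequencing primer site). They are followed by the EGFP coding sequence and then a vpr open reading frame that best matches the HIV-1 subtype B YU-2 isolate. A bovine growth hormone polyadenylation signal terminates the transcript. The N-terminal Myc epitope listed in the catalogue is not separately annotated in the feature table. The "RR" suffix presumably denotes a variant of the Vpr portion, but the record does not explain it.

The plasmid is propagated in E. coli through a high-copy ColE1/pUC-type origin with ampicillin selection (β-lactamase under its own promoter), and an f1 origin is also present. Although the backbone is named as a zeocin version, the annotated mammalian selection cassette consists of the SV40 early promoter driving a full-length neomycin/kanamycin phosphotransferase gene. This is followed by only a fragment of a Klebsiella bleomycin-binding gene and the SV40 poly(A) signal, so the sequence looks more like a neo-type cassette than the catalogue name implies. Short lac promoter/operator, lacI, bom and truncated HIV-1 LTR matches appear to be backbone remnants.

The stated purpose is simply expression of the Myc-GFP-Vpr fusion. The associated publication concerns designed proteins that induce release of nanocage-containing extracellular vesicles, which suggests use as a fluorescent, epitope-tagged protein in that work, though the record does not detail its exact role.
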