Addgene plasmid #83374: pCMV-Myc-GFP-Vpr-RR
Purpose: Expression of Myc tagged GFP-Vpr fusion protein
Depositing lab: Wesley Sundquist. Depositing organization: University of Utah. Publication: Designed proteins induce the formation of nanocage-containing extracellular vesicles. Votteler J, Ogohara C, Yi S, Hsia Y, Nattermann U, Belnap DM, King NP, Sundquist WI. Nature. 2016 Dec 8;540(7632):292-295. doi: 10.1038/nature20607. Epub 2016 Nov 30. PubMed 27919066.
Backbone
  Vector backbone: pcDNA3.1/zeo
  Backbone manufacturer: ...
  Vector type: Mammalian Expression
Growth in bacteria
  Bacterial resistance: Ampicillin, 100 μg/mL
  Growth temperature: 37°C
  Growth strain: DH5alpha
  Copy number: High Copy
Gene/Insert
  Gene/Insert name: Myc-GFP-Vpr
  Species: Synthetic
  Insert size (bp): 1020
  Promoter: CMV
  Tag / fusion protein: Myc (N terminal on insert); Myc-GFP (N terminal on backbone)
  Cloning method: Unknown
  Sequencing primers: 5′ T7
Terms and licenses: Academic/Nonprofit Terms; Industry Terms: Not Available to Industry
How to cite: pCMV-Myc-GFP-Vpr-RR was a gift from Wesley Sundquist (Addgene plasmid # 83374 ; http://n2t.net/addgene:83374 ; RRID:Addgene_83374)
